Addgene plasmid #40044: pEGFP-C1 hSlp4-a K>Q
Depositing lab: Fernando Martin-Belmonte. Depositing organization: Centro de Biologia Molecular Severo Ochoa. Publication: Synaptotagmin-like proteins control the formation of a single apical membrane domain in epithelial cells. Galvez-Santisteban M, Rodriguez-Fraticelli AE, Bryant DM, Vergarajauregui S, Yasuda T, Banon-Rodriguez I, Bernascone I, Datta A, Spivak N, Young K, Slim CL, Brakeman PR, Fukuda M, Mostov KE, Martin-Belmonte F. Nat Cell Biol. 2012 Jul 22. doi: 10.1038/ncb2541. PubMed 22820376.
Backbone
  Vector backbone: pEGFP-C1
  Backbone manufacturer: Clontech
  Backbone size w/o insert (bp): 4700
  Total vector size (bp): 6700
  Vector type: Mammalian Expression
  Selectable markers: Neomycin (select with G418)
Growth in bacteria
  Bacterial resistance: Kanamycin, 50 μg/mL
  Growth temperature: 37°C
  Growth strain: DH5alpha
  Copy number: High Copy
Gene/Insert
  Gene/Insert name: hSlp4-a K>Q (alt names: Synaptotagmin-like protein 4-a; Slp4-a K>Q; Granuphilin)
  Species: H. sapiens (human)
  Insert size (bp): 2025
  Mutation: Lysine 410,412,416,564,566,571, 572 to Glutamine
  GenBank ID: NM_080737
  Entrez Gene: SYTL4 (a.k.a. SLP4)
  Promoter: CMV promoter
  Tag / fusion protein: EGFP (N terminal on backbone)
  Cloning method: Restriction Enzyme; 5′ cloning site EcoRI (not destroyed); 3′ cloning site BamHI (not destroyed)
  Sequencing primers: 5′ CATGGTCCTGCTGGAGTTCG; 3′ GATGAGTTTGGACAAACCACAAC
Resource information
  A portion of this plasmid was derived from a plasmid made by: Open Biosystems cDNA clone
Terms and licenses: Academic/Nonprofit Terms; Industry Terms: Not Available to Industry
How to cite: pEGFP-C1 hSlp4-a K>Q was a gift from Fernando Martin-Belmonte (Addgene plasmid # 40044 ; http://n2t.net/addgene:40044 ; RRID:Addgene_40044)
