[The description below was written by a language model from this plasmid's Addgene catalogue record.]
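Description:
pEGFP-C1 hSlp4-a K>Q is a mammalian expression plasmid built on the Clontech pEGFP-C1 backbone (about 4.7 kb), giving a total size of roughly 6.7 kb. It is maintained at high copy in E. coli under kanamycin selection. The same backbone provides neomycin resistance, so transfected mammalian cells can be selected with G418. No feature table accompanies the record, so elements such as the replication origins and polyadenylation signals are not documented here beyond what the backbone name implies.

The payload is a roughly 2 kb human SYTL4 cDNA encoding synaptotagmin-like protein 4-a (Slp4-a, also called granuphilin). It was derived from a commercial cDNA clone and inserted between the EcoRI and BamHI sites, both of which were preserved. Transcription is driven by the CMV promoter, a strong constitutive promoter in most mammalian cell types. The insert sits downstream of the backbone's EGFP coding sequence, so the protein is produced with EGFP fused to its N-terminus, which allows its localisation to be followed by fluorescence microscopy. This version carries seven lysine-to-glutamine substitutions, at positions 410, 412, 416, 564, 566, 571 and 572, which replace positively charged residues with neutral ones. The record does not state the functional consequence of these changes.

The associated publication concerns the role of synaptotagmin-like proteins in forming a single apical membrane domain in epithelial cells. This suggests the plasmid serves as a mutant for comparison with wild-type Slp4-a in localisation and function studies.
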