>Addgene plasmid #40044 | pEGFP-C1 hSlp4-a K>Q | addgene partial sequence | sequence record 54550 | EGFP-C 5'-CATGGTCCTGCTGGAGTTCGTG-3'
CCGGACTCAGATCTATGTCGGAGTTACTGGACCTTTCTTTTCTGTCTGAGGAGGAAAAGGATTTGATTCT
CAGTGTTCTACAGCGAGATGAAGAGGTCCGGAAAGCAGATGAGAAAAGGATTAGGCGACTAAAGAATGAG
TTACTGGAGATAAAAAGGAAAGGGGCCAAGAGGGGCAGCCAACACTACAGTGATCGGACCTGTGCCCGGT
GCCAGGAGAGCCTGGGCCGTTTGAGTCCCAAAACCAATACTTGTCGGGGTTGTAATCACCTGGTGTGTCG
GGACTGCCGCATACAGGAAAGCAATGGTACCTGGAGGTGCAAGGTGTGCGCCAAGGAAATAGAGTTGAAG
AAAGCAACTGGGGACTGGTTTTATGACCAGAAAGTGAATCGCTTTGCTTACCGCACAGGTAGTGAGATAA
TCAGGATGTCCCTGCGCCACAAACCTGCAGTGAGTAAAAGAGAGACAGTGGGACAGTCCCTCCTTCATCA
GACACAGATGGGTGACATCTGGCCAGGAAGAAAGATCATTCAGGAGCGGCAGAAGGAGCCCAGTGTGCTA
TTTGAAGTGCCAAAGCTGAAAAGTGGAAAGAGTGCATTGGAAGCTGAGAGTGAGAGTCTGGATAGCTTCA
CAGCTGACTCGGATAGCACCTCCAGGAGAGACTCTCTGGATAAATCTGGCCTCTTTCCAGAATGGAAGAA
GATGTCTGCTCCCAAATCTCAAGTAGAAAAGGAAACTCAGCCTGGAGGTCAAAATGTGGTATTTGTGGAT
GAGGGTGAGATGATATTTAAGAAGAAC
