>Addgene plasmid #40044 | pEGFP-C1 hSlp4-a K>Q | addgene partial sequence | sequence record 54624 | SV40-pA-R
AGTTACAACAACAATTGCATTCATTTTATGTTTCAGGTTCAGGGGGAGGTGTGGGAGGTTTTTTAAAGCA
AGTAAAACCTCTACAAATGTGGTATGGCTGATTATGATCAGTTATCTAGATCCGGTGGATCCCGGGCCCG
CGGTACCGTCGACTGCAGAATTCTCATAAACCCAGCTTCTGCTTGGCCATTGAGGAACGGAGCTGCAGAG
TCCCTTCTGCCCAAGACCCTGGGTACTGTCGCATCTTCTGCCACAGGCTCACTTCTTCCCCAGTCGAGTC
CATCCAGTCCACCACTTCCCCATTACTGATCCCAGTGCCAACACCCAGCCTGACCCCTCCCAGGAAGTCA
TTGCTGGCCAGGGGCTCCCGGTCCCACACAGTCAGTTCCAGGCACATATGCTGTAGATCTTCCAGCCTCA
CACCATTGTAGACAAATGTATGGTTGTAGTGAGGATTCAGGGTCTGCTGCATCACAGGAGTCTGACGCTG
ACTGGCCTTGTTCCTCATGGGAAGGAGGTATCCCTTGACAAAGCTGTCTGAAGTCCCTCCTGCTTTGGCA
GCCGTCAAGTTCTTGGCTTCTTTGATCCACACCTGGAGCTCTCCCCCTTCCCCACCTTTACTCTTTTTCC
GGTCACCTCCAACAGGGGTTTTGGAGGCTGGGATGTATTTCAATGAAACCACCAACTCGCCTTTGTGTGA
TGGCAAGCCAGTCGGGGACTCAGCACTGATCTTTCCATGTAAAGGGAGGCAATGATCCAGTTTCTTATCA
AGCTTCCAGGAATCCATCTGGATCTCTGCCTCTCCAAGGAAAGTG
