>Addgene plasmid #40044 | pEGFP-C1 hSlp4-a K>Q | addgene partial sequence | sequence record 55463 | hSlp4-F 5'-gaagaagaagacattgaccacct-3'
CATGCAAAGTGGCTCCTCCATGAGTACGATCGGCAGCATGATGAGCATCTACAGTGAAGCTGGTGATTTC
GGGAACATCTTTGTGACTGGCAGGATTGCCTTTTCCCTGAAGTATGAGCAGCAAACCCAGAGTCTGGTTG
TCCATGTGAAGGAGTGCCATCAGCTGGCCTATGCTGATGAAGCCAAGAAGCGCTCTAACCCATATGTGAA
GACTTACCTTCTGCCTGACAAGTCCCGCCAAGGACAGAGACAGACCAGCATCCAGCGGGACACTGTTAAT
CCACTATATGATGAGACGCTGAGGTATGAGATCCCAGAATCTCTCCTGGCCCAGAGGACCCTGCAGTTCT
CAGTTTGGCATCATGGTCGTTTTGGCAGAAACACTTTCCTTGGAGAGGCAGAGATCCAGATGGATTCCTG
GAAGCTTGATAAGAAACTGGATCATTGCCTCCCTTTACATGGAAAGATCAGTGCTGAGTCCCCGACTGGC
TTGCCATCACACAAAGGCGAGTTGGTGGTTTCATTGAAATACATCCCAGCCTCCAAAACCCCTGTTGGAG
GTGACCGGAAAAAGAGTAAAGGTGGGGAAGGGGGAGAGCTCCAGGTGTGGATCAAAGAAGCCAAGAACTT
GACGGCTGCCAAAGCAGGAGGGACTTCAGACAGCTTTGTCAAGGGATACCTCCTTCCCATGAGGAACAAG
GCCAGTCAGCGTCAGACTCCTGTGATGCAGCAGACCCTGAATCCTCACTACAACCATACATTTGTCTACA
ATGGTGTGAGGCTGGAAGATCTACAGCATATGTGCCTGGAACTG
